Addgene plasmid #57255: PS-CFP2-Vinculin-N-21
Purpose: Localization: Focal Adhesions, Excitation: 400 / 490, Emission: 468 / 511
Depositing lab: Michael Davidson. Depositing organization: Florida State University, Tallahassee.
Backbone
  Vector backbone: PS-CFP2-N1
  Backbone size w/o insert (bp): 4750
  Vector type: Mammalian Expression
  Selectable markers: Neomycin (select with G418)
Growth in bacteria
  Bacterial resistance: Kanamycin, 50 μg/mL
  Growth temperature: 37°C
  Growth strain: DH5alpha
  Copy number: High Copy
Gene/Insert
  Gene/Insert name: Vinculin (alt name: NM_003373.3)
  Species: H. sapiens (human)
  Entrez Gene: VCL (a.k.a. CMD1W, CMH15, HEL114, MV, MVCL, VINC)
  Promoter: CMV
  Tag / fusion protein: PS-CFP2 (C terminal on backbone)
  Cloning method: Unknown
  Sequencing primers: 5′ CMV-F; 3′ SV40pA-R
Terms and licenses: Academic/Nonprofit Terms; Industry Terms
Depositor comments: . Excitation = 400 / 490; Emission = 468 / 511
How to cite: PS-CFP2-Vinculin-N-21 was a gift from Michael Davidson (Addgene plasmid # 57255 ; http://n2t.net/addgene:57255 ; RRID:Addgene_57255)
