[The description below was written by a language model from this plasmid's Addgene catalogue record and pLannotate feature annotations shown in this document.]
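Description:
PS-CFP2-Vinculin-N-21 is a mammalian expression plasmid built on the PS-CFP2-N1 backbone, an N1-style fluorescent-protein fusion vector. It encodes vinculin joined at its C terminus to the photoswitchable fluorescent protein PS-CFP2. The sequenced plasmid is about 7.9 kb. It replicates in E. coli from a high-copy ColE1/pUC-type origin and also carries an f1 origin for single-stranded DNA production. A single NeoR/KanR (Tn5 aminoglycoside phosphotransferase) cassette serves both hosts. A bacterial bla-type promoter drives it for kanamycin selection in E. coli, while the SV40 enhancer/early promoter and an HSV TK polyadenylation signal allow G418 selection of stably transfected mammalian cells. Several short annotated fragments (RSF ori, ble, large T antigen, bGH poly(A)) are most likely partial automated matches within backbone sequence, not functional elements.

The expression unit consists of the human CMV immediate-early enhancer and promoter, the roughly 3.2 kb vinculin open reading frame, a short linker derived from residual multiple cloning site sequence, the mammalian codon-optimized PS-CFP2 coding sequence, and an SV40 poly(A) signal. The catalogue lists the insert as human VCL. The automated annotation assigned its best match to the mouse vinculin protein entry, which probably reflects how conserved this protein is, though the record does not settle the discrepancy.

Vinculin is an F-actin-binding component of cell-matrix and cell-cell adhesions, so the fusion serves as a focal adhesion marker. PS-CFP2 converts from cyan to green, with recorded excitation/emission of 400/468 nm and 490/511 nm. This lets selected subpopulations of the fusion be photoconverted and then followed in live-cell imaging.
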