Features (pLannotate 1.2.2; 16 found; start..end, strand, type, name):
      1..51      +  rep_origin     RSF ori (fragment): Plasmids containing the RSF 1030 origin of replication can be propagated in E. coli cells that contain additional plasmids with compatible origins.
    119..422     +  enhancer       CMV enhancer: human cytomegalovirus immediate early enhancer
    423..626     +  promoter       CMV promoter: human cytomegalovirus (CMV) immediate early promoter
    664..3861    +  CDS            Vcl: VINC_MOUSE - Experimental evidence at protein level: Swiss-Prot protein existence level 1. Actin filament (F-actin)-binding protein involved in cell- matrix adhesion and cell-cell adhesion. Regulates cell-surface E- cadherin expression and potentiates mechanosensing by the E-cadherin complex. May also play important roles in cell morphology and locomotion (By similarity). From Mus musculus (Mouse).
   3875..3911    +  misc_feature   MCS (fragment): multiple cloning site
   3925..4641    +  CDS            PS-CFP2: photoswitchable cyan-to-green fluorescent protein mammalian codon-optimized
   4658..4741    +  CDS            large T antigen (fragment): large T antigen from SV40 (simian virus 40)
   4764..4885    +  polyA_signal   SV40 poly(A) signal: SV40 polyadenylation signal
   4919..5347    -  rep_origin     f1 ori (sequence partly withheld): f1 bacteriophage origin of replication; arrow indicates direction of (+) strand synthesis
   5374..5478    +  promoter       AmpR promoter: bla
   5480..5837    +  promoter       SV40 promoter: SV40 enhancer and early promoter
   5872..6666    +  CDS            NeoR/KanR: aminoglycoside phosphotransferase from Tn5; aph(3')-II (or nptII); confers resistance to neomycin, kanamycin, and G418 (Geneticin®)
   6687..6839    +  CDS            ble (fragment): BLE_KLEPN - Experimental evidence at protein level: Swiss-Prot protein existence level 1. Binding protein with a strong affinity to the bleomycin family of antibiotics. Binds to CL990; an antimitotic-antibiotic compound. From Klebsiella pneumoniae.
   6898..6945    +  polyA_signal   HSV TK poly(A) signal: herpes simplex virus thymidine kinase polyadenylation signal (Cole and Stacy, 1985)
   7036..7052    -  polyA_signal   bGH poly(A) signal (fragment): bovine growth hormone polyadenylation signal
   7274..7862    +  rep_origin     ori: high-copy-number ColE1/pMB1/pBR322/pUC origin of replication
>Addgene plasmid #57255 | PS-CFP2-Vinculin-N-21 | addgene full sequence | sequence record 210655 | Addgene NGS Result
CATGTTCTTTCCTGCGTTATCCCCTGATTCTGTGGATAACCGTATTACCGCCATGCATTAGTTATTAATA
GTAATCAATTACGGGGTCATTAGTTCATAGCCCATATATGGAGTTCCGCGTTACATAACTTACGGTAAAT
GGCCCGCCTGGCTGACCGCCCAACGACCCCCGCCCATTGACGTCAATAATGACGTATGTTCCCATAGTAA
CGCCAATAGGGACTTTCCATTGACGTCAATGGGTGGAGTATTTACGGTAAACTGCCCACTTGGCAGTACA
TCAAGTGTATCATATGCCAAGTACGCCCCCTATTGACGTCAATGACGGTAAATGGCCCGCCTGGCATTAT
GCCCAGTACATGACCTTATGGGACTTTCCTACTTGGCAGTACATCTACGTATTAGTCATCGCTATTACCA
TGGTGATGCGGTTTTGGCAGTACATCAATGGGCGTGGATAGCGGTTTGACTCACGGGGATTTCCAAGTCT
CCACCCCATTGACGTCAATGGGAGTTTGTTTTGGCACCAAAATCAACGGGACTTTCCAAAATGTCGTAAC
AACTCCGCCCCATTGACGCAAATGGGCGGTAGGCGTGTACGGTGGGAGGTCTATATAAGCAGAGCTGGTT
TAGTGAACCGTCAGATCCGCTAGCACCGCCACCATGCCAGTGTTTCATACGCGCACGATCGAGAGCATCC
TGGAGCCGGTGGCACAGCAGATCTCCCACCTGGTGATAATGCACGAGGAGGGCGAGGTGGACGGCAAAGC
CATTCCTGACCTCACCGCGCCCGTGGCCGCCGTGCAGGCGGCCGTCAGCAACCTCGTCCGGGTTGGAAAA
GAGACTGTTCAAACCACTGAGGATCAGATTTTGAAGAGAGATATGCCACCAGCATTTATTAAGGTTGAGA
ATGCTTGCACCAAGCTTGTCCAGGCAGCTCAGATGCTTCAGTCAGACCCTTACTCAGTGCCTGCTCGAGA
TTATCTAATTGATGGGTCAAGGGGCATCCTCTCTGGAACATCAGACCTGCTCCTTACCTTCGATGAGGCT
GAGGTCCGTAAAATTATTAGAGTTTGCAAAGGAATTTTGGAATATCTTACAGTGGCAGAGGTGGTGGAGA
CTATGGAAGATTTGGTCACTTACACAAAGAATCTTGGGCCAGGAATGACTAAGATGGCCAAGATGATTGA
CGAGAGACAGCAGGAGCTCACTCACCAGGAGCACCGAGTGATGTTGGTGAACTCGATGAACACCGTGAAA
GAGTTGCTGCCAGTTCTCATTTCAGCTATGAAGATTTTTGTAACAACTAAAAACTCAAAAAACCAAGGCA
TAGAGGAAGCTTTAAAAAATCGCAATTTTACTCTAGAAAAAATGAGTGCTGAAATTAATGAGATAATTCG
TGTGTTACAACTCACCTCTTGGGATGAAGATGCCTGGGCCAGCAAGGACACTGAAGCCATGAAGAGAGCA
TTGGCCTCCATAGACTCCAAACTGAACCAGGCCAAAGGTTGGCTCCGTGACCCTAGTGCCTCCCCAGGGG
ATGCTGGTGAGCAGGCCATCAGACAGATCTTAGATGAAGCTGGAAAAGTTGGTGAACTCTGTGCAGGCAA
AGAACGCAGGGAGATTCTGGGAACTTGCAAAATGCTAGGGCAGATGACTGATCAAGTGGCTGACCTCCGT
GCCAGAGGACAAGGATCCTCACCGGTGGCCATGCAGAAAGCTCAGCAGGTATCTCAGGGTCTGGATGTGC
TCACAGCAAAAGTGGAAAATGCAGCTCGCAAGCTGGAAGCCATGACCAACTCAAAGCAGAGCATTGCAAA
GAAGATCGATGCTGCTCAGAACTGGCTTGCAGATCCAAATGGTGGACCGGAAGGAGAAGAGCAGATTCGA
GGTGCTTTGGCTGAAGCTCGGAAAATAGCAGAATTATGTGATGATCCTAAAGAAAGAGATGACATTCTAC
GTTCCCTTGGGGAAATATCTGCTCTGACTTCTAAATTAGCAGATCTACGAAGACAGGGGAAAGGAGATTC
TCCAGAGGCTCGAGCCTTGGCCAAACAGGTGGCCACGGCCCTGCAGAACCTGCAGACCAAAACCAACCGG
GCTGTGGCCAACAGCAGACCGGCCAAAGCAGCTGTACACCTTGAGGGCAAGATTGAGCAAGCACAGCGGT
GGATTGATAATCCCACAGTGGATGACCGTGGAGTCGGTCAGGCTGCCATCCGGGGGCTTGTGGCCGAAGG
GCATCGTCTGGCTAATGTTATGATGGGGCCTTATCGGCAAGATCTTCTCGCCAAGTGTGACCGAGTGGAC
CAGCTGACAGCCCAGCTGGCTGACCTGGCTGCCAGAGGGGAAGGGGAGAGTCCTCAGGCACGAGCACTTG
CATCTCAGCTCCAAGACTCCTTAAAGGATCTAAAAGCTCGGATGCAGGAGGCCATGACTCAGGAAGTGTC
AGATGTTTTCAGCGATACCACAACTCCCATCAAGCTGTTGGCAGTGGCAGCCACGGCGCCTCCTGATGCG
CCTAACAGGGAAGAGGTATTTGATGAGAGGGCAGCTAACTTTGAAAACCATTCAGGAAAGCTTGGTGCTA
CGGCCGAGAAGGCGGCTGCGGTTGGTACTGCTAATAAATCAACAGTGGAAGGCATTCAGGCCTCAGTGAA
GACGGCCCGAGAACTCACACCCCAGGTGGTCTCGGCTGCTCGTATCTTACTTAGGAACCCTGGAAATCAA
GCTGCTTATGAACATTTTGAGACCATGAAGAACCAGTGGATCGATAATGTTGAAAAAATGACAGGGCTGG
TGGACGAAGCCATTGATACCAAATCTCTGTTGGATGCTTCAGAAGAAGCAATTAAAAAAGACCTGGACAA
GTGCAAGGTAGCTATGGCCAACATTCAGCCTCAGATGCTGGTTGCTGGGGCAACCAGTATTGCTCGTCGG
GCCAACCGGATCCTGCTGGTGGCTAAGAGGGAGGTGGAAAATTCCGAGGATCCCAAGTTCCGTGAGGCTG
TGAAAGCTGCCTCTGATGAATTGAGCAAAACCATCTCCCCGATGGTGATGGATGCAAAAGCTGTGGCTGG
AAACATTTCCGACCCTGGACTGCAAAAGAGCTTCCTGGACTCAGGATATCGGATCCTGGGAGCTGTGGCC
AAGGTCAGAGAAGCCTTCCAACCTCAGGAGCCTGACTTCCCGCCGCCTCCACCAGACCTTGAACAACTCC
GACTAACAGATGAGCTTGCTCCTCCCAAACCACCTCTGCCTGAAGGTGAGGTCCCTCCACCTAGGCCTCC
ACCACCAGAGGAAAAGGATGAAGAGTTCCCTGAGCAGAAGGCCGGGGAGGTGATTAACCAGCCAATGATG
ATGGCTGCCAGACAGCTCCATGATGAAGCTCGCAAATGGTCCAGCAAGGGCAATGACATCATTGCAGCAG
CCAAGCGCATGGCTCTGCTGATGGCTGAGATGTCTCGGCTGGTAAGAGGGGGCAGTGGTACCAAGCGGGC
ACTCATTCAGTGTGCCAAGGACATCGCCAAGGCCTCAGATGAGGTGACTCGGTTGGCCAAGGAGGTTGCC
AAGCAGTGCACAGATAAACGGATTAGAACCAACCTCTTACAGGTATGTGAGCGAATCCCAACCATAAGCA
CCCAGCTCAAAATCCTGTCCACAGTGAAGGCCACCATGCTGGGCCGGACCAACATCAGTGATGAGGAGTC
TGAGCAGGCCACAGAGATGCTGGTTCACAATGCCCAGAACCTCATGCAGTCTGTGAAGGAGACTGTGCGG
GAAGCTGAAGCTGCTTCAATCAAAATTCGAACAGATGCTGGATTTACACTGCGCTGGGTTAGAAAGACTC
CCTGGTACCAGTCCGGTGGCAGCGGAATTCTGCAGTCGACGGTACCGCGGGCCCGGGATCCACCGGTCGC
CACCATGAGCAAGGGCGCCGAGCTGTTCACCGGCATCGTGCCCATCCTGATCGAGCTGAATGGCGATGTG
AATGGCCACAAGTTCAGCGTGAGCGGCGAGGGCGAGGGCGATGCCACCTACGGCAAGCTGACCCTGAAGT
TCATCTGCACCACCGGCAAGCTGCCTGTGCCCTGGCCCACCCTGGTGGCCACCCTGAGCTACGGCGTGCA
GTGCTTCTCACGCTACCCCGATCACATGAAGCAGCACGACTTCTTCAAGAGCGCCATGCCTGAGGGCTAC
ATCCAGGAGCGCACCATCTTCTTCGAGGATGACGGCAACTACAAGACGCGCGCCGAGGTGAAGTTCGAGG
GCGATACCCTGGTGAGTCGCATCGAGCTGACCGGCACTGATTTCAAGGAGGATGGCAACATCCTGGGCAA
TAAGATGGAGTACAACTACAACGCCACCAATGTGTACATCGTGGCCGACAAGGCCAGGAATGGCATCAAG
GTGAACTTCAAGGTCCGCCACAACATCAAGGATGGCAGCGTGCAGCTGGCCGACCACTACCAGCAGAATA
CCCCCATCGGCGATGGCCCTGTGCTGCTGCCCGATAACCACTACCTGTCCACCCAGAGCGCCCTGTCCAA
GGACCCCAACGAGAAGCGCGATCACATGATCTACCTCGAGTTCGTGACCGCCGCCGCCATCACCCACGGC
ATGGATGAGCTGTACAAGTAAAGCGGCCGCGACTCTAGATCATAATCAGCCATACCACATTTGTAGAGGT
TTTACTTGCTTTAAAAAACCTCCCACACCTCCCCCTGAACCTGAAACATAAAATGAATGCAATTGTTGTT
GTTAACTTGTTTATTGCAGCTTATAATGGTTACAAATAAAGCAATAGCATCACAAATTTCACAAATAAAG
CATTTTTTTCACTGCATTCTAGTTGTGGTTTGTCCAAACTCATCAATGTATCTTAAGGCGTAAATTGTAA
GCGTTAATATTTTGTTAAAATTCGCGTTAAATTTTTGTTAAATCAGCTCATTTTTTAACCAATAGGCCGA
AATCGGCAAAATCCCTTATAAATCAAAAGAATAGACCGAGATAGGGT
[37 nt withheld, positions 5018-5054]
AAAGAACGTGGACTCCAACGTCAAAGG
[49 nt withheld, positions 5082-5130]
T
[91 nt withheld, positions 5132-5222]
G
[124 nt withheld, positions 5224-5347]
CAGGTGGCACTTTTCGGGGAAATGTGCGCGGAACCCCTATTTGTTTATTTTTCTAAATACATTCAAATAT
GTATCCGCTCATGAGACAATAACCCTGATAAATGCTTCAATAATATTGAAAAAGGAAGAGTCCTGAGGCG
GAAAGAACCAGCTGTGGAATGTGTGTCAGTTAGGGTGTGGAAAGTCCCCAGGCTCCCCAGCAGGCAGAAG
TATGCAAAGCATGCATCTCAATTAGTCAGCAACCAGGTGTGGAAAGTCCCCAGGCTCCCCAGCAGGCAGA
AGTATGCAAAGCATGCATCTCAATTAGTCAGCAACCATAGTCCCGCCCCTAACTCCGCCCATCCCGCCCC
TAACTCCGCCCAGTTCCGCCCATTCTCCGCCCCATGGCTGACTAATTTTTTTTATTTATGCAGAGGCCGA
GGCCGCCTCGGCCTCTGAGCTATTCCAGAAGTAGTGAGGAGGCTTTTTTGGAGGCCTAGGCTTTTGCAAA
GATCGATCAAGAGACAGGATGAGGATCGTTTCGCATGATTGAACAAGATGGATTGCACGCAGGTTCTCCG
GCCGCTTGGGTGGAGAGGCTATTCGGCTATGACTGGGCACAACAGACAATCGGCTGCTCTGATGCCGCCG
TGTTCCGGCTGTCAGCGCAGGGGCGCCCGGTTCTTTTTGTCAAGACCGACCTGTCCGGTGCCCTGAATGA
ACTGCAAGACGAGGCAGCGCGGCTATCGTGGCTGGCCACGACGGGCGTTCCTTGCGCAGCTGTGCTCGAC
GTTGTCACTGAAGCGGGAAGGGACTGGCTGCTATTGGGCGAAGTGCCGGGGCAGGATCTCCTGTCATCTC
ACCTTGCTCCTGCCGAGAAAGTATCCATCATGGCTGATGCAATGCGGCGGCTGCATACGCTTGATCCGGC
TACCTGCCCATTCGACCACCAAGCGAAACATCGCATCGAGCGAGCACGTACTCGGATGGAAGCCGGTCTT
GTCGATCAGGATGATCTGGACGAAGAGCATCAGGGGCTCGCGCCAGCCGAACTGTTCGCCAGGCTCAAGG
CGAGCATGCCCGACGGCGAGGATCTCGTCGTGACCCATGGCGATGCCTGCTTGCCGAATATCATGGTGGA
AAATGGCCGCTTTTCTGGATTCATCGACTGTGGCCGGCTGGGTGTGGCGGACCGCTATCAGGACATAGCG
TTGGCTACCCGTGATATTGCTGAAGAGCTTGGCGGCGAATGGGCTGACCGCTTCCTCGTGCTTTACGGTA
TCGCCGCTCCCGATTCGCAGCGCATCGCCTTCTATCGCCTTCTTGACGAGTTCTTCTGAGCGGGACTCTG
GGGTTCGAAATGACCGACCAAGCGACGCCCAACCTGCCATCACGAGATTTCGATTCCACCGCCGCCTTCT
ATGAAAGGTTGGGCTTCGGAATCGTTTTCCGGGACGCCGGCTGGATGATCCTCCAGCGCGGGGATCTCAT
GCTGGAGTTCTTCGCCCACCCTAGGGGGAGGCTAACTGAAACACGGAAGGAGACAATACCGGAAGGAACC
CGCGCTATGACGGCAATAAAAAGACAGAATAAAACGCACGGTGTTGGGTCGTTTGTTCATAAACGCGGGG
TTCGGTCCCAGGGCTGGCACTCTGTCGATACCCCACCGAGACCCCATTGGGGCCAATACGCCCGCGTTTC
TTCCTTTTCCCCACCCCACCCCCCAAGTTCGGGTGAAGGCCCAGGGCTCGCAGCCAACGTCGGGGCGGCA
GGCCCTGCCATAGCCTCAGGTTACTCATATATACTTTAGATTGATTTAAAACTTCATTTTTAATTTAAAA
GGATCTAGGTGAAGATCCTTTTTGATAATCTCATGACCAAAATCCCTTAACGTGAGTTTTCGTTCCACTG
AGCGTCAGACCCCGTAGAAAAGATCAAAGGATCTTCTTGAGATCCTTTTTTTCTGCGCGTAATCTGCTGC
TTGCAAACAAAAAAACCACCGCTACCAGCGGTGGTTTGTTTGCCGGATCAAGAGCTACCAACTCTTTTTC
CGAAGGTAACTGGCTTCAGCAGAGCGCAGATACCAAATACTGTTCTTCTAGTGTAGCCGTAGTTAGGCCA
CCACTTCAAGAACTCTGTAGCACCGCCTACATACCTCGCTCTGCTAATCCTGTTACCAGTGGCTGCTGCC
AGTGGCGATAAGTCGTGTCTTACCGGGTTGGACTCAAGACGATAGTTACCGGATAAGGCGCAGCGGTCGG
GCTGAACGGGGGGTTCGTGCACACAGCCCAGCTTGGAGCGAACGACCTACACCGAACTGAGATACCTACA
GCGTGAGCTATGAGAAAGCGCCACGCTTCCCGAAGGGAGAAAGGCGGACAGGTATCCGGTAAGCGGCAGG
GTCGGAACAGGAGAGCGCACGAGGGAGCTTCCAGGGGGAAACGCCTGGTATCTTTATAGTCCTGTCGGGT
TTCGCCACCTCTGACTTGAGCGTCGATTTTTGTGATGCTCGTCAGGGGGGCGGAGCCTATGGAAAAACGC
CAGCAACGCGGCCTTTTTACGGTTCCTGGCCTTTTGCTGGCCTTTTGCTCA
