>Addgene plasmid #57255 | PS-CFP2-Vinculin-N-21 | depositor partial sequence | sequence record 88392 | insert sequence
GACGTCAGATCCGCTAGCACCGCCACCATGCCAGTGTTTCATACGCGCACGATCGAGAGCATCCTGGAGC
CGGTGGCACAGCAGATCTCCCACCTGGTGATAATGCACGAGGAGGGCGAGGTGGACGGCAAAGCCATTCC
TGACCTCACCGCGCCCGTGGCCGCCGTGCAGGCGGCCGTCAGCAACCTCGTCCGGGTTGGAAAAGAGACT
GTTCAAACCACTGAGGATCAGATTTTGAAGAGAGATATGCCACCAGCATTTATTAAGGTTGAGAATGCTT
GCACCAAGCTTGTCCAGGCAGCTCAGATGCTTCAGTCAGACCCTTACTCAGTGCCTGCTCGAGATTATCT
AATTGATGGGTCAAGGGGCATCCTCTCTGGAACATCAGACCTGCTCCTTACCTTCGATGAGGCTGAGGTC
CGTAAAATTATTAGAGTTTGCAAAGGAATTTTGGAATATCTTACAGTGGCAGAGGTGGTGGAGACTATGG
AAGATTTGGTCACTTACACAAAGAATCTTGGGCCAGGAATGACTAAGATGGCCAAGATGATTGACGAGAG
ACAGCAGGAGCTCACTCACCAGGAGCACCGAGTGATGTTGGTGAACTCGATGAACACCGTGAAAGAGTTG
CTGCCAGTTCTCATTTCAGCTATGAAGATTTTTGTAACAACTAAAAACTCAAAAAACCAAGGCATAGAGG
AAGCTTTAAAAAATCGCAATTTTACTCTAGAAAAAATGAGTGCTGAAATTAATGAGATAATTCGTGTGTT
ACAACTCACCTCTTGGGATGAAGATGCCTGGGCCAGCAAGGACACTGAAGCCATGAAGAGAGCATTGGCC
TCCATAGACTCCAAACTGAACCAGGCCAAAGGTTGGCTCCGTGACCCTAGTGCCTCCCCAGGGGATGCTG
GTGAGCAGGCCATCAGACAGATCTTAGATGAAGCTGGAAAAGTTGGTGAACTCTGTGCAGGCAAAGAACG
CAGGGAGATTCTGGGAACTTGCAAAATGCTAGGGCAGATGACTGATCAAGTGGCTGACCTCCGTGCCAGA
GGACAAGGATCCTCACCGGTGGCCATGCAGAAAGCTCAGCAGGTATCTCAGGGTCTGGATGTGCTCACAG
CAAAAGTGGAAAATGCAGCTCGCAAGCTGGAAGCCATGACCAACTCAAAGCAGAGCATTGCAAAGAAGAT
CGATGCTGCTCAGAACTGGCTTGCAGATCCAAATGGTGGACCGGAAGGAGAAGAGCAGATTCGAGGTGCT
TTGGCTGAAGCTCGGAAAATAGCAGAATTATGTGATGATCCTAAAGAAAGAGATGACATTCTACGTTCCC
TTGGGGAAATATCTGCTCTGACTTCTAAATTAGCAGATCTACGAAGACAGGGGAAAGGAGATTCTCCAGA
GGCTCGAGCCTTGGCCAAACAGGTGGCCACGGCCCTGCAGAACCTGCAGACCAAAACCAACCGGGCTGTG
GCCAACAGCAGACCGGCCAAAGCAGCTGTACACCTTGAGGGCAAGATTGAGCAAGCACAGCGGTGGATTG
ATAATCCCACAGTGGATGACCGTGGAGTCGGTCAGGCTGCCATCCGGGGGCTTGTGGCCGAAGGGCATCG
TCTGGCTAATGTTATGATGGGGCCTTATCGGCAAGATCTTCTCGCCAAGTGTGACCGAGTGGACCAGCTG
ACAGCCCAGCTGGCTGACCTGGCTGCCAGAGGGGAAGGGGAGAGTCCTCAGGCACGAGCACTTGCATCTC
AGCTCCAAGACTCCTTAAAGGATCTAAAAGCTCGGATGCAGGAGGCCATGACTCAGGAAGTGTCAGATGT
TTTCAGCGATACCACAACTCCCATCAAGCTGTTGGCAGTGGCAGCCACGGCGCCTCCTGATGCGCCTAAC
AGGGAAGAGGTATTTGATGAGAGGGCAGCTAACTTTGAAAACCATTCAGGAAAGCTTGGTGCTACGGCCG
AGAAGGCGGCTGCGGTTGGTACTGCTAATAAATCAACAGTGGAAGGCATTCAGGCCTCAGTGAAGACGGC
CCGAGAACTCACACCCCAGGTGGTCTCGGCTGCTCGTATCTTACTTAGGAACCCTGGAAATCAAGCTGCT
TATGAACATTTTGAGACCATGAAGAACCAGTGGATCGATAATGTTGAAAAAATGACAGGGCTGGTGGACG
AAGCCATTGATACCAAATCTCTGTTGGATGCTTCAGAAGAAGCAATTAAAAAAGACCTGGACAAGTGCAA
GGTAGCTATGGCCAACATTCAGCCTCAGATGCTGGTTGCTGGGGCAACCAGTATTGCTCGTCGGGCCAAC
CGGATCCTGCTGGTGGCTAAGAGGGAGGTGGAAAATTCCGAGGATCCCAAGTTCCGTGAGGCTGTGAAAG
CTGCCTCTGATGAATTGAGCAAAACCATCTCCCCGATGGTGATGGATGCAAAAGCTGTGGCTGGAAACAT
TTCCGACCCTGGACTGCAAAAGAGCTTCCTGGACTCAGGATATCGGATCCTGGGAGCTGTGGCCAAGGTC
AGAGAAGCCTTCCAACCTCAGGAGCCTGACTTCCCGCCGCCTCCACCAGACCTTGAACAACTCCGACTAA
CAGATGAGCTTGCTCCTCCCAAACCACCTCTGCCTGAAGGTGAGGTCCCTCCACCTAGGCCTCCACCACC
AGAGGAAAAGGATGAAGAGTTCCCTGAGCAGAAGGCCGGGGAGGTGATTAACCAGCCAATGATGATGGCT
GCCAGACAGCTCCATGATGAAGCTCGCAAATGGTCCAGCAAGGGCAATGACATCATTGCAGCAGCCAAGC
GCATGGCTCTGCTGATGGCTGAGATGTCTCGGCTGGTAAGAGGGGGCAGTGGTACCAAGCGGGCACTCAT
TCAGTGTGCCAAGGACATCGCCAAGGCCTCAGATGAGGTGACTCGGTTGGCCAAGGAGGTTGCCAAGCAG
TGCACAGATAAACGGATTAGAACCAACCTCTTACAGGTATGTGAGCGAATCCCAACCATAAGCACCCAGC
TCAAAATCCTGTCCACAGTGAAGGCCACCATGCTGGGCCGGACCAACATCAGTGATGAGGAGTCTGAGCA
GGCCACAGAGATGCTGGTTCACAATGCCCAGAACCTCATGCAGTCTGTGAAGGAGACTGTGCGGGAAGCT
GAAGCTGCTTCAATCAAAATTCGAACAGATGCTGGATTTACACTGCGCTGGGTTAGAAAGACTCCCTGGT
ACCAGTCCGGTGGCAGCGGAATTCTGCAGTCGACGGTACCGCGGGCCCGGGATCCACCGGTCGCCACCAT
GAGCAAGGGCGCCGAGCTGTTCACCGGCATCGTGCCCATCCTGATCGAGCTGAATGGCGATGTGAATGGC
CACAAGTTCAGCGTGAGCGGCGAGGGCGAGGGCGATGCCACCTACGGCAAGCTGACCCTGAAGTTCATCT
GCACCACCGGCAAGCTGCCTGTGCCCTGGCCCACCCTGGTGGCCACCCTGAGCTACGGCGTGCAGTGCTT
CTCACGCTACCCCGATCACATGAAGCAGCACGACTTCTTCAAGAGCGCCATGCCTGAGGGCTACATCCAG
GAGCGCACCATCTTCTTCGAGGATGACGGCAACTACAAGACGCGCGCCGAGGTGAAGTTCGAGGGCGATA
CCCTGGTGAGTCGCATCGAGCTGACCGGCACTGATTTCAAGGAGGATGGCAACATCCTGGGCAATAAGAT
GGAGTACAACTACAACGCCACCAATGTGTACATCGTGGCCGACAAGGCCAGGAATGGCATCAAGGTGAAC
TTCAAGGTCCGCCACAACATCAAGGATGGCAGCGTGCAGCTGGCCGACCACTACCAGCAGAATACCCCCA
TCGGCGATGGCCCTGTGCTGCTGCCCGATAACCACTACCTGTCCACCCAGAGCGCCCTGTCCAAGGACCC
CAACGAGAAGCGCGATCACATGATCTACCTCGAGTTCGTGACCGCCGCCGCCATCACCCACGGCATGGAT
GAGCTGTACAAGTAAAGCGGCCGCGACTCTAGATCATAATCAGCCATACCACATTT
